Addgene plasmid #67518: PM2-FRB-CFP
Purpose: FRB conjugated plasma membrane targeting sequences 2 from Lyn11(GCIKSKGKDSA)
Depositing lab: Tamas Balla. Depositing organization: National Institute of Child Health and Human Development (NICHD). Publication: Rapidly inducible changes in phosphatidylinositol 4,5-bisphosphate levels influence multiple regulatory functions of the lipid in intact living cells. Varnai P, Thyagarajan B, Rohacs T, Balla T. J Cell Biol. 2006 Nov 6;175(3):377-82. 10.1083/jcb.200607116 PubMed 17088424.
Backbone
  Vector backbone: CFP
  Vector type: Mammalian Expression
Growth in bacteria
  Bacterial resistance: Kanamycin, 50 μg/mL
  Growth temperature: 37°C
  Growth strain: DH5alpha
  Copy number: Unknown
Gene/Insert
  Gene/Insert name: mTOR
  Species: H. sapiens (human)
  Mutation: FRB domain only (residues 2019–2114)
  Entrez Gene: MTOR (a.k.a. FRAP, FRAP1, FRAP2, RAFT1, RAPT1, SKS)
  Promoter: CMV
  Tag / fusion protein: PM tethering sequence from human Lyn11 (GCIKSKGKDSA) (N terminal on insert); HA (C terminal on insert); CFP (C terminal on insert)
  Cloning method: Unknown
  Sequencing primers: 5′ CMV-F; 3′ SV40pA-R
Terms and licenses: Academic/Nonprofit Terms; Industry Terms: Not Available to Industry
How to cite: PM2-FRB-CFP was a gift from Tamas Balla (Addgene plasmid # 67518 ; http://n2t.net/addgene:67518 ; RRID:Addgene_67518)
