[The description below was written by a language model from this plasmid's Addgene catalogue record.]
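Description:
PM2-FRB-CFP is a mammalian expression plasmid built on a CFP fusion backbone and selected in bacteria with kanamycin. The record does not list the origin of replication, the copy number, or any mammalian selection marker, and no feature table is provided. The use of an SV40 polyA reverse sequencing primer suggests that an SV40 polyadenylation signal lies downstream of the coding region.

A CMV promoter drives a single fusion protein centred on the FRB domain of human mTOR (residues 2019–2114 only), the segment that binds the FKBP12–rapamycin complex. At its N terminus the FRB domain carries a short plasma membrane targeting sequence derived from the Lyn kinase N terminus ("PM2" in the depositor's naming). Motifs of this type are generally lipid-modified, which anchors the protein to the inner leaflet of the plasma membrane. At the C terminus of FRB are an HA epitope tag for immunodetection and cyan fluorescent protein for live-cell imaging of the anchor's localisation.

The construct serves as the membrane-resident half of a rapamycin-inducible heterodimerisation system. When it is co-expressed with a cytosolic FKBP fusion protein, addition of rapamycin bridges FKBP and FRB and rapidly recruits the partner to the plasma membrane. The associated publication concerns rapidly inducible changes in phosphatidylinositol 4,5-bisphosphate levels in intact living cells. This is consistent with using the plasmid to recruit lipid-modifying enzymes to the membrane on demand and then following the functional consequences, although the record does not specify the partner constructs.
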