>Addgene plasmid #67518 | PM2-FRB-CFP | addgene partial sequence | sequence record 122638 | SV40pA-R 5'-GAAATTTGTGATGCTATTGC-3'
GCTGCATAACAAGTTAACAACAACAATTGCATTCATTTTATGTTTCAGGTTCAGGGGGAGGTGTGGGAGG
TTTTTTAAAGCAAGTAAAACCTCTACAAATGTGGTATGGCTGATTATGATCTAGAGTCGCGGCCGCTTTA
CTTGTACAGCTCGTCCATGCCGAGAGTGATCCCGGCGGCGGTCACGAACTCCAGCAGGACCATGTGATCG
CGCTTCTCGTTGGGGTCTTTGCTCAGGGCGGACTGGGTGCTCAGGTAGTGGTTGTCGGGCAGCAGCACGG
GGCCGTCGCCGATGGGGGTGTTCTGCTGGTAGTGGTCGGCGAGCTGCACGCTGCCGTCCTCGATGTTGTG
GCGGATCTTGAAGTTGGCCTTGATGCCGTTCTTCTGCTTGTCGGCGGTGATATAGACGTTGTGGCTGATG
TAGTTGTACTCCAGCTTGTGCCCCAGGATGTTGCCGTCCTCCTTGAAGTCGATGCCCTTCAGCTCGATGC
GGTTCACCAGGGTGTCGCCCTCGAACTTCACCTCGGCGCGGGTCTTGTAGTTGCCGTCGTCCTTGAAGAA
GATGGTGCGCTCCTGGACGTAGCCTTCGGGCATGGCGGACTTGAAGAAGTCGTGCTGCTTCATGTGGTCG
GGGTAGCGGCTGAAGCACTGCACGCCCCAGGTCAGGGTGGTCACGAGGGTGGGCCAGGGCACGGGCAGCT
TGCCGGTGGTGCAGATGAACTTCAGGGTCAGCTTGCCGTAGGTGGCATCGCCCTCGCCCTCGCCGGACAC
GCTGAACTTGTGGCCGTTTACGTCGCCGTCCAGCTCGACCAGGATGGGCACCACCCCGGTGAACAGCTCC
TCGCCCTTGCTCACAAGG
