>Addgene plasmid #67518 | PM2-FRB-CFP | addgene partial sequence | sequence record 122639 | CMV-F 5'-CGCAAATGGGCGGTAGGCGTG-3'
AGCAGAGCTGGTTTAGTGAACCGTCAGATCCGCTAGCACCATGGGATGTATAAAATCAAAAGGGAAAGAC
AGCGCGGGAGCAGATCCCACCAGATCTGCGAATTCAGGTGCTGGTGCTGGTGCTGGTGCTATCCTATCTA
GAATCCTCTGGCATGAGATGTGGCATGAAGGCCTGGAAGAGGCATCTCGTTTGTACTTTGGGGAAAGGAA
CGTGAAAGGCATGTTTGAGGTGCTGGAGCCCTTGCATGCTATGATGGAACGGGGCCCCCAGACTCTGAAG
GAAACATCCTTTAATCAGGCCTATGGTCGAGATTTAATGGAGGCCCAAGAGTGGTGCAGGAAGTACATGA
AATCAGGGAATGTCAAGGACCTCACCCAAGCCTGGGACCTCTATTATCATGTGTTCCGACGAATCTCAAA
GACTAGTTATCCGTACGACGTACCAGACTACGCACCGGTCGCCACCCTGGTGAGCAAGGGCGAGGAGCTG
TTCACCGGGGTGGTGCCCATCCTGGTCGAGCTGGACGGCGACGTAAACGGCCACAAGTTCAGCGTGTCCG
GCGAGGGCGAGGGCGATGCCACCTACGGCAAGCTGACCCTGAAGTTCATCTGCACCACCGGCAAGCTGCC
CGTGCCCTGGCCCACCCTCGTGACCACCCTGACCTGGGGCGTGCAGTGCTTCAGCCGCTACCCCGACCAC
ATGAAGCAGCACGACTTCTTCAAGTCCGCCATGCCCGAAGGCTACGTCCAGGAGCGCACCATCTTCTTCA
AGGACGACGGCAACTACAAGACCCGCGCCGAGGTGAAGTTCGAGGGCGACACCCTGGTGAACCGCATCGA
GCTGAAGGGCATCGACTTCAAGGAGGACGGCAACATCCTGGGGCACAAGCTGGAGTACAACTACATCAGC
CACAACGTCTATATCACCGCCGACAAGCA
